>Addgene plasmid #47587 | EGFP-hPMCA2x/b delta6 | addgene partial sequence | sequence record 69725 | SV40pA-R 5'-GAAATTTGTGATGCTATTGC-3'
AACAACAATTGCATTCATTTTATGTTTCAGGTTCAGGGGGAGGTGTGGGAGGTTTTTTAAAGCAAGTAAA
ACCTCTACAAATGTGGTATGGCTGATTATGATCAGTTATCTAGATCCGGTGGATCCCGGGCCCGCGGTAC
CGTCGACTCCAGGCTAGTGGATGGGGCTCCCTGGACTTGAAGAGGTAGCTGATTTGCTTGTGTCGGTCGT
CAGGTTGATCCCACTGTCGATGGCGCTGTTGTTCTTGTTGAGGGATGACGGCGGGCTCGAGTTCTGCTTG
AGCGCGGCATCTTCTTCCAGGTCGGTGTCATCAATGAGGGGGATGTGGGGCTGGGAATCTTCGATCCGGA
ATTCAGGATGAGCCATGAAGTTATTGATGGAGGTTCGAGATTCAGGCTTTTCTAAACCTTCATAGAGAGA
GCTACGGAACGCCTTCACGACGCGGATCTGTGTCTGGATCCGATTCAGGCCTCGGAACCACAGGATCTGG
CCCCGCCGCAGCTCCCGCTCCGCGTGGTCGATCTCCTCCACGTCCTCGTTGAGCTCCTCCTCCGGGATCT
CCTCCTTCTGTGTGAGCCTGCCTGCCTCCTTGAGGAACTTGAGTCTGCTGGTCGGGATGGTGGCGATGAC
CTGGCCCCAAACGAGCTCTCCTAACCCAATGAATATGCACCACATCCACTGGTCCAGCTGCAGTGGAGAG
CAGCTGAATGGCTTCCCTCCAAACTGCACGATCACTATCTGGATGGCAAAGGTGCCCAGCACGATGGTGC
AGAAGATGGGGTTCCGGAAGATGCCG
