>Addgene plasmid #47587 | EGFP-hPMCA2x/b delta6 | addgene partial sequence | sequence record 69970 | EGFP-C 5'-CATGGTCCTGCTGGAGTTCGTG-3'
AGTCCGGACTCAGATCCTACCCCTATGATGTGCCTGACTATGCCCACCACCACCACCACCACCTGGTGCC
CAGGGGCAGCAGATCTCGAGCTCAAGCTTCGAATTCTGCAGTCGACGGTACCGCGGTGGCGGCCGCCATG
GGTGACATGACCAACAGCGACTTTTACTCCAAAAACCAAAGAAATGAGTCGAGCCATGGGGGCGAGTTCG
GGTGCACAATGGAGGAGCTCCGCTCCCTCATGGAGCTGCGGGGCACTGAGGCTGTGGTCAAGATCAAGGA
GACTTATGGGGACACCGAAGCCATCTGCCGGCGCCTCAAAACCTCACCTGTTGAAGGTTTGCCGGACACC
GCTCCAGACCTGGAAAAGAGAAAGCAAATTTTTGGGCAAAACTTTATACCTCCAAAGAAGCCAAAAACCT
TCCTGCAGCTCGTGTGGGAGGCGCTGCAGGACGTGACGCTCATCATCCTGGAGATTGCCGCCATCATCTC
CCTGGGGCTGTCCTTCTACCACCCGCCCGGCGAGGGCAACGAAGGATGTGCGACGGCCCAGGGTGGGGCA
GAGGATGAAGGAGAGGCAGAGGCAGGTTGGATCGAGGGGGCCGCCATTCTCCTCTCAGTTATCTGTGTGG
TCCTGGTCACGGCCTTCAATGACTGGAGCAAAGAGAAACAGTTCCGGGGCCTGCAGAGCCGCATCGAGCA
GGAAC
