[The description below was written by a language model from this plasmid's Addgene catalogue record.]
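Description:
EGFP-hPMCA2x/b delta6 is a mammalian expression plasmid built on a modified version of the commercial pEGFP-C1 backbone (about 4.7 kb without the insert). It is maintained in E. coli as a high-copy plasmid under kanamycin selection. No feature table accompanies the record, so origins of replication and other backbone elements are not listed explicitly, and the restriction sites used for cloning are recorded as unknown. The use of an SV40 polyadenylation-region sequencing primer is consistent with the standard pEGFP-C1 layout, in which the fusion open reading frame is followed by an SV40 polyA signal.

The payload is human ATP2B2, encoding plasma membrane Ca2+-ATPase isoform 2 (PMCA2), in the x/b splice form. "x" refers to the variant at the splice site in the first intracellular loop and "b" to the C-terminal splice variant. Expression is driven by the CMV promoter. The backbone supplies an N-terminal composite EGFP-HA-His tag, so the pump is made as a fluorescent fusion that can be followed in living or fixed cells and also detected or purified through the HA epitope and His tag. The "delta6" designation marks deletion of the six C-terminal amino acids, which the record notes are needed for PDZ binding, so this construct lacks the ability to engage PDZ-domain partners through its tail.

The associated work concerns how alternative splicing of the first intracellular loop alters PMCA2 membrane targeting. The construct therefore appears suited to transfection studies that compare the localization of the tagged pump with and without its PDZ-binding C-terminus.
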