Addgene plasmid #47587: EGFP-hPMCA2x/b delta6
Depositing lab: Emanuel Strehler. Depositing organization: Mayo Foundation for Medical Education and Research. Publication: Alternative splicing of the first intracellular loop of plasma membrane Ca2+-ATPase isoform 2 alters its membrane targeting. Chicka MC, Strehler EE. J Biol Chem. 2003 May 16;278(20):18464-70. Epub 2003 Mar 6. 10.1074/jbc.M301482200 PubMed 12624087.
Backbone
  Vector backbone: pEGFP-C1
  Backbone manufacturer: Clontech; modified as described in Rogers et al JBC 2004
  Backbone size w/o insert (bp): 4700
  Vector type: Mammalian Expression
Growth in bacteria
  Bacterial resistance: Kanamycin, 50 μg/mL
  Growth temperature: 37°C
  Growth strain: DH5alpha
  Copy number: High Copy
Gene/Insert
  Gene/Insert name: PMCA2x/b delta6 (alt names: ATPase, Ca++ transporting, plasma membrane 2; ATP2B2)
  Species: H. sapiens (human)
  Mutation: 6 C-terminal AA deleted (needed for PDZ binding)
  Entrez Gene: ATP2B2 (a.k.a. DFNA82, PMCA2, PMCA2a, PMCA2i)
  Promoter: CMV
  Tag / fusion protein: EGFP-HA-His (N terminal on backbone)
  Cloning method: Restriction Enzyme; 5′ cloning site Unknown (unknown if destroyed); 3′ cloning site Unknown (unknown if destroyed)
  Sequencing primers: 5′ EGFP-C; 3′ SV40pA-R
Terms and licenses: Academic/Nonprofit Terms; Industry Terms: Not Available to Industry
How to cite: EGFP-hPMCA2x/b delta6 was a gift from Emanuel Strehler (Addgene plasmid # 47587 ; http://n2t.net/addgene:47587 ; RRID:Addgene_47587)
